>Addgene plasmid #246742 | pCMV6 FLAG-DNAJC5 L115R | addgene full sequence | sequence record 494422 | Addgene NGS Result
CAACTGATCTTCAGCATCTTTTACTTTCACCAGCGTTTCTGGGTGAGCAAAAACAGGAAGGCAAAATGCC
GCAAAAAAGGGAATAAGGGCGACACGGAAATGTTGAATACTCATACTCTTCCTTTTTCAATATTATTGAA
GCATTTATCAGGGTTATTGTCTCATGAGCGGATACATATTTGAATGTATTTAGAAAAATAAACAAATAGG
GGTTCCGCGCACATTTCCCCGAAAAGTGCCACCTG
[124 nt withheld, positions 246-369]
C
[91 nt withheld, positions 371-461]
A
[49 nt withheld, positions 463-511]
CCTTTGACGTTGGAGTCCACGTTCTTT
[37 nt withheld, positions 539-575]
ACCCTATCTCGGTCTATTCTTTTGATTTATAAGGGATTTTGCCGATTTCGGCCTATTGGTTAAAAAATGA
GCTGATTTAACAAAAATTTAACGCGAATTTTAACAAAATATTAACGCTTACAATTTCCATTCGCCATTCA
GGCTGCGCAACTGTTGGGAAGGGCGATCGGTGCGGGCCTCTTCGCTATTACGCCAGCTGGCGAAAGGGGG
ATGTGCTGCAAGGCGATTAAGTTGGGTAACGCCAGGGTTTTCCCAGTCACGACGTTGTAAAACGACGGCC
AGTGCCAAGCTGATCTATACATTGAATCAATATTGGCAATTAGCCATATTAGTCATTGGTTATATAGCAT
AAATCAATATTGGCTATTGGCCATTGCATACGTTGTATCTATATCATAATATGTACATTTATATTGGCTC
ATGTCCAATATGACCGCCATGTTGACATTGATTATTGACTAGTTATTAATAGTAATCAATTACGGGGTCA
TTAGTTCATAGCCCATATATGGAGTTCCGCGTTACATAACTTACGGTAAATGGCCCGCCTGGCTGACCGC
CCAACGACCCCCGCCCATTGACGTCAATAATGACGTATGTTCCCATAGTAACGCCAATAGGGACTTTCCA
TTGACGTCAATGGGTGGAGTATTTACGGTAAACTGCCCACTTGGCAGTACATCAAGTGTATCATATGCCA
AGTCCGCCCCCTATTGACGTCAATGACGGTAAATGGCCCGCCTGGCATTATGCCCAGTACATGACCTTAC
GGGACTTTCCTACTTGGCAGTACATCTACGTATTAGTCATCGCTATTACCATGGTGATGCGGTTTTGGCA
GTACACCAATGGGCGTGGATAGCGGTTTGACTCACGGGGATTTCCAAGTCTCCACCCCATTGACGTCAAT
GGGAGTTTGTTTTGGCACCAAAATCAACGGGACTTTCCAAAATGTCGTAATAACCCCGCCCCGTTGACGC
AAATGGGCGGTAGGCGTGTACGGTGGGAGGTCTATATAAGCAGAGCTCATTTAGGTGACACTATAGAATA
CAAGCTACTTGTTCTTTTTGCAGCGGCTTCGCCACCATGGACTACAAAGACGATGACGACAAGGGATCCG
AATTCAGATCTGGTACCATGGCAGACCAGAGACAGCGCTCACTCTCTACTTCCGGGGAATCGTTATACCA
TGTTCTTGGACTGGACAAGAATGCAACCTCAGATGACATTAAAAAGTCCTATCGGAAGCTGGCCCTGAAA
TATCACCCTGACAAGAACCCTGATAACCCAGAGGCTGCAGACAAGTTTAAGGAGATTAACAACGCCCACG
CAATCCTGACAGACGCCACGAAAAGAAACATTTATGACAAGTATGGCTCGCTGGGGCTCTATGTGGCTGA
GCAATTTGGGGAGGAGAATGTCAACACCTACTTCGTACTCTCCAGCTGGTGGGCCAAGGCGCTGTTCGTC
TTCTGTGGCCGCCTCACCTGCTGCTACTGCTGCTGCTGTTTATGCTGTTGCTTTAACTGCTGCTGTGGGA
AGTGCAAGCCCAAGGCACCTGAGGGTGAAGAGACAGAATTCTACGTATCCCCTGAAGACTTGGAGGCACA
GCTGCAGTCTGATGAGAGGGAGGCTACAGACACACCGATCGTCATACAGCCAGCATCCGCCACAGAGACC
ACCCAGCTGACAGCTGACTCCCACCCCAGCTATCACACTGACGGGTTCAACTAAGTCGACTCTAGATTGC
GGCCGCGGTCATAGCTGTTTCCTCGAGAACAGATCCCGGGTGGCATCCCTGTGACCCCTCCCCAGTGCCT
CTCCTGGCCCTGGAAGTTGCCACTCCAGTGCCCACCAGCCTTGTCCTAATAAAATTAAGTTGCATCATTT
TGTCTGACTAGGTGTCCTTCTATAATATTATGGGGTGGAGGGGGGTGGTATGGAGCAAGGGGCAAGTTGG
GAAGACAACCTGTAGGGCCTGCGGGGTCTATTGGGAACCAAGCTGGAGTGCAGTGGCACAATCTTGGCTC
ACTGCAATCTCCGCCTCCTGGGTTCAAGCGATTCTCCTGCCTCAGCCTCCCGAGTTGTTGGGATTCCAGG
CATGCATGACCAGGCTCAGCTAATTTTTGTTTTTTTGGTAGAGACGGGGTTTCACCATATTGGCCAGGCT
GGTCTCCAACTCCTAATCTCAGGTGATCTACCCACCTTGGCCTCCCAAATTGCTGGGATTACAGGCGTGA
ACCACTGCTCCCTTCCCTGTCCTTCTGATTTTAAAATAACTATACCAGCAGGAGGACGTCCAGACACAGC
ATAGGCTACCTGGCCATGCCCAACCGGTGGGACATTTGAGTTGCTTGCTTGGCACTGTCCTCTCATGCGT
TGGGTCCACTCAGTAGATGCCTGTTGAATTGGGTACGCGGCCAGCTTGGCTGTGGAATGTGTGTCAGTTA
GGGTGTGGAAAGTCCCCAGGCTCCCCAGCAGGCAGAAGTATGCAAAGCATGCATCTCAATTAGTCAGCAA
CCAGGTGTGGAAAGTCCCCAGGCTCCCCAGCAGGCAGAAGTATGCAAAGCATGCATCTCAATTAGTCAGC
AACCATAGTCCCGCCCCTAACTCCGCCCATCCCGCCCCTAACTCCGCCCAGTTCCGCCCATTCTCCGCCC
CATGGCTGACTAATTTTTTTTATTTATGCAGAGGCCGAGGCCGCCTCGGCCTCTGAGCTATTCCAGAAGT
AGTGAGGAGGCTTTTTTGGAGGCCTAGGCTTTTGCAAAAAGCTCCTCGACTGCATTAATGAATCGGCCAA
CGCGCGGGGAGAGGCGGTTTGCGTATTGGGCGCTCTTCCGCTTCCTCGCTCACTGACTCGCTGCGCTCGG
TCGTTCGGCTGCGGCGAGCGGTATCAGCTCACTCAAAGGCGGTAATACGGTTATCCACAGAATCAGGGGA
TAACGCAGGAAAGAACATGTGAGCAAAAGGCCAGCAAAAGGCCAGGAACCGTAAAAAGGCCGCGTTGCTG
GCGTTTTTCCATAGGCTCCGCCCCCCTGACGAGCATCACAAAAATCGACGCTCAAGTCAGAGGTGGCGAA
ACCCGACAGGACTATAAAGATACCAGGCGTTTCCCCCTGGAAGCTCCCTCGTGCGCTCTCCTGTTCCGAC
CCTGCCGCTTACCGGATACCTGTCCGCCTTTCTCCCTTCGGGAAGCGTGGCGCTTTCTCATAGCTCACGC
TGTAGGTATCTCAGTTCGGTGTAGGTCGTTCGCTCCAAGCTGGGCTGTGTGCACGAACCCCCCGTTCAGC
CCGACCGCTGCGCCTTATCCGGTAACTATCGTCTTGAGTCCAACCCGGTAAGACACGACTTATCGCCACT
GGCAGCAGCCACTGGTAACAGGATTAGCAGAGCGAGGTATGTAGGCGGTGCTACAGAGTTCTTGAAGTGG
TGGCCTAACTACGGCTACACTAGAAGAACAGTATTTGGTATCTGCGCTCTGCTGAAGCCAGTTACCTTCG
GAAAAAGAGTTGGTAGCTCTTGATCCGGCAAACAAACCACCGCTGGTAGCGGTGGTTTTTTTGTTTGCAA
GCAGCAGATTACGCGCAGAAAAAAAGGATCTCAAGAAGATCCTTTGATCTTTTCTACGGGGTCTGACGCT
CAGTGGAACGAAAACTCACGTTAAGGGATTTTGGTCATGAGATTATCAAAAAGGATCTTCACCTAGATCC
TTTTAAATTAAAAATGAAGTTTTAAATCAATCTAAAGTATATATGAGTAAACTTGGTCTGACAGTTACCA
ATGCTTAATCAGTGAGGCACCTATCTCAGCGATCTGTCTATTTCGTTCATCCATAGTTGCCTGACTCCCC
GTCGTGTAGATAACTACGATACGGGAGGGCTTACCATCTGGCCCCAGTGCTGCAATGATACCGCGAGACC
CACGCTCACCGGCTCCAGATTTATCAGCAATAAACCAGCCAGCCGGAAGGGCCGAGCGCAGAAGTGGTCC
TGCAACTTTATCCGCCTCCATCCAGTCTATTAATTGTTGCCGGGAAGCTAGAGTAAGTAGTTCGCCAGTT
AATAGTTTGCGCAACGTTGTTGCCATTGCTACAGGCATCGTGGTGTCACGCTCGTCGTTTGGTATGGCTT
CATTCAGCTCCGGTTCCCAACGATCAAGGCGAGTTACATGATCCCCCATGTTGTGCAAAAAAGCGGTTAG
CTCCTTCGGTCCTCCGATCGTTGTCAGAAGTAAGTTGGCCGCAGTGTTATCACTCATGGTTATGGCAGCA
CTGCATAATTCTCTTACTGTCATGCCATCCGTAAGATGCTTTTCTGTGACTGGTGAGTACTCAACCAAGT
CATTCTGAGAATAGTGTATGCGGCGACCGAGTTGCTCTTGCCCGGCGTCAATACGGGATAATACCGCGCC
ACATAGCAGAACTTTAAAAGTGCTCATCATTGGAAAACGTTCTTCGGGGCGAAAACTCTCAAGGATCTTA
CCGCTGTTGAGATCCAGTTCGATGTAACCCACTCGTGCACC
Features (pLannotate 1.2.2; 13 found; start..end, strand, type, name):
    115..219     -  promoter       AmpR promoter: bla
    246..674     +  rep_origin     f1 ori (sequence partly withheld): f1 bacteriophage origin of replication; arrow indicates direction of (+) strand synthesis
    705..859     -  CDS            lacZα (fragment): LacZα fragment of β-galactosidase; lacZ fragment
   1019..1398    +  enhancer       CMV enhancer: human cytomegalovirus immediate early enhancer
   1400..1599    +  promoter       CMV promoter: human cytomegalovirus (CMV) immediate early promoter
   1604..1622    +  promoter       SP6 promoter: promoter for bacteriophage SP6 RNA polymerase
   1664..1684    +  CDS            3xFLAG (fragment): three tandem FLAG® epitope tags
   1713..2306    +  CDS            DNAJC5: DNJC5_HUMAN - Also known as CLN4 From Homo sapiens (Human).
   2363..2985    +  polyA_signal   hGH poly(A) signal: human growth hormone polyadenylation signal
   3014..3343    +  promoter       SV40 promoter: SV40 enhancer and early promoter
   3355..3408    -  CDS            lacI (fragment): lac repressor; lacI; The lac repressor binds to the lac operator to inhibit transcription in E. coli. This inhibition can be relieved by adding lactose or isopropyl-β-D-thiogalactopyranoside (IPTG).
   3591..4179    -  rep_origin     ori: high-copy-number ColE1/pMB1/pBR322/pUC origin of replication
   4350..114     -  CDS            AmpR (across the origin): β-lactamase; bla; confers resistance to ampicillin, carbenicillin, and related antibiotics
