[The description below was written by a language model from this plasmid's Addgene catalogue record and pLannotate feature annotations shown in this document.]
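Description:
pCMV6 FLAG-DNAJC5 L115R is a mammalian expression plasmid of about 5.1 kb built on the pCMV6 backbone. It is propagated in E. coli as a high-copy plasmid through a ColE1/pUC-type origin and selected with ampicillin via the β-lactamase gene and its native promoter. An f1 phage origin is also present, along with short lacZα and lacI remnants that appear to be backbone leftovers rather than functional elements. An SV40 enhancer/early promoter region is annotated downstream of the expression cassette, but no mammalian selection marker is annotated after it, so the plasmid appears suited mainly to transient transfection.

The expression cassette uses the human cytomegalovirus immediate-early enhancer and promoter, followed by an SP6 phage promoter that could support in vitro transcription. It then encodes an N-terminal FLAG epitope; the annotation software matches this as a short fragment of 3xFLAG, consistent with a single FLAG tag. The tag is fused to the DNAJC5 coding sequence, and the cassette ends with the human growth hormone polyadenylation signal. DNAJC5 encodes cysteine string protein α, a DnaJ/Hsp40-family co-chaperone. The insert carries the L115R substitution, and the gene's CLN4 alias and the associated publication tie this mutant to CLN4 disease. According to the depositor, the nucleotide sequence is of rat origin, but residue 112 was changed from valine to phenylalanine so that the translated protein matches the human sequence apart from the intended mutation.

The construct is intended for expressing FLAG-tagged mutant DNAJC5 in mammalian cells, where the tag allows detection or immunoprecipitation. The associated work concerns lysosomal membrane damage caused by CLN4 mutants. The cloning sites used for the insert are not recorded.
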