Addgene plasmid #246742: pCMV6 FLAG-DNAJC5 L115R
Purpose: Mammalian expression of human DNAJC5 with L115R mutation, and a FLAG tag on its N-terminus
Depositing lab: Yihong Ye. Depositing organization: National Institute of Diabetes & Digestive & Kidney Diseases (NIDDK). Publication: CHIP protects lysosomes from CLN4 mutant-induced membrane damage. Lee J, Chin N, Zou J, Mazli WNAB, Jarnik M, Saidi L, Xu Y, Jeong E, Suh J, Replogle J, Ward ME, Bonifacino JS, Zheng W, Hao L, Ye Y. Nat Cell Biol. 2025 Aug 25. doi: 10.1038/s41556-025-01738-2. PubMed 40855364.
Backbone
  Vector backbone: pCMV6
  Vector type: Mammalian Expression
Growth in bacteria
  Bacterial resistance: Ampicillin, 100 μg/mL
  Growth temperature: 37°C
  Growth strain: DH5alpha
  Copy number: High Copy
Gene/Insert
  Gene/Insert name: DNAJC5 (DnaJ heat shock protein family) (alt name: CSP_ (Cysteine string protein _))
  Species: H. sapiens (human)
  Mutation: L115R
  Entrez Gene: DNAJC5 (a.k.a. CLN4, CLN4B, CSP, DNAJC5A, NCL, mir-941-2, mir-941-3, mir-941-4, mir-941-5)
  Promoter: CMV
  Tag / fusion protein: FLAG (N terminal on insert)
  Cloning method: Restriction Enzyme; 5′ cloning site Unknown (unknown if destroyed)
Terms and licenses: Academic/Nonprofit Terms; Industry Terms: Not Available to Industry
Depositor comments: DNAJC5 insert sequence is from rat (R. rattus), but its translated amino acid sequence is identical to the human one (V112 has been replaced with F112 for this). Please visit https://doi.org/10.1101/2025.02.18.638932 for bioRxiv preprint.
How to cite: pCMV6 FLAG-DNAJC5 L115R was a gift from Yihong Ye (Addgene plasmid # 246742 ; http://n2t.net/addgene:246742 ; RRID:Addgene_246742)
